>Addgene plasmid #216507 | pcDNA3 Mito-Ras-LOCKR-PL Key | addgene full sequence | sequence record 428807 | Addgene NGS Result
GACGGATCGGGAGATCTCCCGATCCCCTATGGTGCACTCTCAGTACAATCTGCTCTGATGCCGCATAGTT
AAGCCAGTATCTGCTCCCTGCTTGTGTGTTGGAGGTCGCTGAGTAGTGCGCGAGCAAAATTTAAGCTACA
ACAAGGCAAGGCTTGACCGACAATTGCATGAAGAATCTGCTTAGGGTTAGGCGTTTTGCGCTGCTTCGCG
ATGTACGGGCCAGATATACGCGTTGACATTGATTATTGACTAGTTATTAATAGTAATCAATTACGGGGTC
ATTAGTTCATAGCCCATATATGGAGTTCCGCGTTACATAACTTACGGTAAATGGCCCGCCTGGCTGACCG
CCCAACGACCCCCGCCCATTGACGTCAATAATGACGTATGTTCCCATAGTAACGCCAATAGGGACTTTCC
ATTGACGTCAATGGGTGGAGTATTTACGGTAAACTGCCCACTTGGCAGTACATCAAGTGTATCATATGCC
AAGTACGCCCCCTATTGACGTCAATGACGGTAAATGGCCCGCCTGGCATTATGCCCAGTACATGACCTTA
TGGGACTTTCCTACTTGGCAGTACATCTACGTATTAGTCATCGCTATTACCATGGTGATGCGGTTTTGGC
AGTACATCAATGGGCGTGGATAGCGGTTTGACTCACGGGGATTTCCAAGTCTCCACCCCATTGACGTCAA
TGGGAGTTTGTTTTGGCACCAAAATCAACGGGACTTTCCAAAATGTCGTAACAACTCCGCCCCATTGACG
CAAATGGGCGGTAGGCGTGTACGGTGGGAGGTCTATATAAGCAGAGCTCTCTGGCTAACTAGAGAACCCA
CTGCTTACTGGCTTATCGAAATTAATACGACTCACTATAGGGAGACCCAAGCTTGCGCCACCATGGCAAT
CCAATTGCGTTCGCTCTTCCCCTTGGCGTTGCCCGGAATGCTGGCCCTCCTTGGCTGGTGGTGGTTTTTC
TCTCGTAAAAAAGGGTCTAGCCATCACCATCATCACCATTCTAGCGAGCAGAAACTCATCTCTGAAGAGG
ATCTCGGTGGTAGTGAACAAAAGTTGATATCCGAGGAGGATTTGGGTGGGAGCGAGCAGAAACTTATCAG
TGAAGAAGATTTGGGGGGCTCCATGGATCCTGACGAGGCAAGGAAAGCCATAGCGAGGGTTAAAAGGGAA
AGCAAACGAATAGTAGAAGACGCGGAAAGGCTTAGTCGAGAAGCAGCGGCGGCAAGTGAGAAATCCTCCC
GAGAGGCGGAGAGGCTCTCCCGGGAGGCCGCTGCTGCGTCCGAGAAAATTTCCCGGGAGGGCGGTAGTGG
TGGAACCACCGGGAGCGGTGGTGGTTCCGGAGGACAGCTGGATGGGGGTTCCGTAGCTGTGTTGCCGGTT
GTCGACAGTACAAACCAGTACCTTCTGGATCGGATCGGTGAGCTGAAGTCCGGCGACGCCTGCATAGCGG
AGTATCAGCAAGCGGGGAGGGGTAGCAGAGGGAGAAAGTGGTTCTCCCCTTTTGGGGCCAACCTCTACCT
TTCAATGTTTTGGCGACTCAAAAGGGGACCCGCAGCAATCGGACTGGGCCCGGTGATTGGCATCGTGATG
GCCGAGGCACTGCGGAAATTGGGGGCGGACAAGGTGCGCGTAAAGTGGCCGAACGACTTGTATCTCCAAG
ACAGAAAACTCGCTGGTATCCTCGTTGAACTGGCAGGTATCACAGGAGACGCAGCACAAATCGTAATCGG
AGCTGGAATCAATGTAGCAATGAGACGCGTGGAAGAGAGTGTTGTCAATCAAGGTTGGATTACTCTGCAG
GAAGCAGGTATCAATCTCGATCGGAACACGCTGGCCGCGACTCTCATTAGAGAGCTGCGAGCGGCACTGG
AGTTGTTCGAACAAGAGGGACTTGCGCCCTACCTTCCCCGATGGGAGAAACTGGATAACTTCATAAATAG
GCCCGTTAAGTTGATAATTGGCGATAAAGAGATTTTCGGAATTAGTAGGGGTATCGACAAACAAGGTGCC
TTGCTCCTTGAGCAAGACGGCGTGATAAAGCCCTGGATGGGTGGTGAAATCAGTCTCCGAAGTGCAGAGA
AATAGGAATTCTGCAGATATCCATCCCTCGACTGTGCCTTCTAGTTGCCAGCCATCTGTTGTTTGCCCCT
CCCCCGTGCCTTCCTTGACCCTGGAAGGTGCCACTCCCACTGTCCTTTCCTAATAAAATGAGGAAATTGC
ATCGCATTGTCTGAGTAGGTGTCATTCTATTCTGGGGGGTGGGGTGGGGCAGGACAGCAAGGGGGAGGAT
TGGGAAGACAATAGCAGGCATGCTGGGGATGCGGTGGGCTCTATGGCTTCTGAGGCGGAAAGAACCAGCT
GGGGCTCTAGGGGGTATCCCC
[124 nt withheld, positions 2402-2525]
C
[91 nt withheld, positions 2527-2617]
A
[49 nt withheld, positions 2619-2667]
CCTTTGACGTTGGAGTCCACGTTCTTT
[37 nt withheld, positions 2695-2731]
ACCCTATCTCGGTCTATTCTTTTGATTTATAAGGGATTTTGCCGATTTCGGCCTATTGGTTAAAAAATGA
GCTGATTTAACAAAAATTTAACGCGAATTAATTCTGTGGAATGTGTGTCAGTTAGGGTGTGGAAAGTCCC
CAGGCTCCCCAGCAGGCAGAAGTATGCAAAGCATGCATCTCAATTAGTCAGCAACCAGGTGTGGAAAGTC
CCCAGGCTCCCCAGCAGGCAGAAGTATGCAAAGCATGCATCTCAATTAGTCAGCAACCATAGTCCCGCCC
CTAACTCCGCCCATCCCGCCCCTAACTCCGCCCAGTTCCGCCCATTCTCCGCCCCATGGCTGACTAATTT
TTTTTATTTATGCAGAGGCCGAGGCCGCCTCTGCCTCTGAGCTATTCCAGAAGTAGTGAGGAGGCTTTTT
TGGAGGCCTAGGCTTTTGCAAAAAGCTCCCGGGAGCTTGTATATCCATTTTCGGATCTGATCAAGAGACA
GGATGAGGATCGTTTCGCATGATTGAACAAGATGGATTGCACGCAGGTTCTCCGGCCGCTTGGGTGGAGA
GGCTATTCGGCTATGACTGGGCACAACAGACAATCGGCTGCTCTGATGCCGCCGTGTTCCGGCTGTCAGC
GCAGGGGCGCCCGGTTCTTTTTGTCAAGACCGACCTGTCCGGTGCCCTGAATGAACTGCAGGACGAGGCA
GCGCGGCTATCGTGGCTGGCCACGACGGGCGTTCCTTGCGCAGCTGTGCTCGACGTTGTCACTGAAGCGG
GAAGGGACTGGCTGCTATTGGGCGAAGTGCCGGGGCAGGATCTCCTGTCATCTCACCTTGCTCCTGCCGA
GAAAGTATCCATCATGGCTGATGCAATGCGGCGGCTGCATACGCTTGATCCGGCTACCTGCCCATTCGAC
CACCAAGCGAAACATCGCATCGAGCGAGCACGTACTCGGATGGAAGCCGGTCTTGTCGATCAGGATGATC
TGGACGAAGAGCATCAGGGGCTCGCGCCAGCCGAACTGTTCGCCAGGCTCAAGGCGCGCATGCCCGACGG
CGAGGATCTCGTCGTGACCCATGGCGATGCCTGCTTGCCGAATATCATGGTGGAAAATGGCCGCTTTTCT
GGATTCATCGACTGTGGCCGGCTGGGTGTGGCGGACCGCTATCAGGACATAGCGTTGGCTACCCGTGATA
TTGCTGAAGAGCTTGGCGGCGAATGGGCTGACCGCTTCCTCGTGCTTTACGGTATCGCCGCTCCCGATTC
GCAGCGCATCGCCTTCTATCGCCTTCTTGACGAGTTCTTCTGAGCGGGACTCTGGGGTTCGAAATGACCG
ACCAAGCGACGCCCAACCTGCCATCACGAGATTTCGATTCCACCGCCGCCTTCTATGAAAGGTTGGGCTT
CGGAATCGTTTTCCGGGACGCCGGCTGGATGATCCTCCAGCGCGGGGATCTCATGCTGGAGTTCTTCGCC
CACCCCAACTTGTTTATTGCAGCTTATAATGGTTACAAATAAAGCAATAGCATCACAAATTTCACAAATA
AAGCATTTTTTTCACTGCATTCTAGTTGTGGTTTGTCCAAACTCATCAATGTATCTTATCATGTCTGTAT
ACCGTCGACCTCTAGCTAGAGCTTGGCGTAATCATGGTCATAGCTGTTTCCTGTGTGAAATTGTTATCCG
CTCACAATTCCACACAACATACGAGCCGGAAGCATAAAGTGTAAAGCCTGGGGTGCCTAATGAGTGAGCT
AACTCACATTAATTGCGTTGCGCTCACTGCCCGCTTTCCAGTCGGGAAACCTGTCGTGCCAGCTGCATTA
ATGAATCGGCCAACGCGCGGGGAGAGGCGGTTTGCGTATTGGGCGCTCTTCCGCTTCCTCGCTCACTGAC
TCGCTGCGCTCGGTCGTTCGGCTGCGGCGAGCGGTATCAGCTCACTCAAAGGCGGTAATACGGTTATCCA
CAGAATCAGGGGATAACGCAGGAAAGAACATGTGAGCAAAAGGCCAGCAAAAGGCCAGGAACCGTAAAAA
GGCCGCGTTGCTGGCGTTTTTCCATAGGCTCCGCCCCCCTGACGAGCATCACAAAAATCGACGCTCAAGT
CAGAGGTGGCGAAACCCGACAGGACTATAAAGATACCAGGCGTTTCCCCCTGGAAGCTCCCTCGTGCGCT
CTCCTGTTCCGACCCTGCCGCTTACCGGATACCTGTCCGCCTTTCTCCCTTCGGGAAGCGTGGCGCTTTC
TCATAGCTCACGCTGTAGGTATCTCAGTTCGGTGTAGGTCGTTCGCTCCAAGCTGGGCTGTGTGCACGAA
CCCCCCGTTCAGCCCGACCGCTGCGCCTTATCCGGTAACTATCGTCTTGAGTCCAACCCGGTAAGACACG
ACTTATCGCCACTGGCAGCAGCCACTGGTAACAGGATTAGCAGAGCGAGGTATGTAGGCGGTGCTACAGA
GTTCTTGAAGTGGTGGCCTAACTACGGCTACACTAGAAGAACAGTATTTGGTATCTGCGCTCTGCTGAAG
CCAGTTACCTTCGGAAAAAGAGTTGGTAGCTCTTGATCCGGCAAACAAACCACCGCTGGTAGCGGTGGTT
TTTTTGTTTGCAAGCAGCAGATTACGCGCAGAAAAAAAGGATCTCAAGAAGATCCTTTGATCTTTTCTAC
GGGGTCTGACGCTCAGTGGAACGAAAACTCACGTTAAGGGATTTTGGTCATGAGATTATCAAAAAGGATC
TTCACCTAGATCCTTTTAAATTAAAAATGAAGTTTTAAATCAATCTAAAGTATATATGAGTAAACTTGGT
CTGACAGTTACCAATGCTTAATCAGTGAGGCACCTATCTCAGCGATCTGTCTATTTCGTTCATCCATAGT
TGCCTGACTCCCCGTCGTGTAGATAACTACGATACGGGAGGGCTTACCATCTGGCCCCAGTGCTGCAATG
ATACCGCGAGACCCACGCTCACCGGCTCCAGATTTATCAGCAATAAACCAGCCAGCCGGAAGGGCCGAGC
GCAGAAGTGGTCCTGCAACTTTATCCGCCTCCATCCAGTCTATTAATTGTTGCCGGGAAGCTAGAGTAAG
TAGTTCGCCAGTTAATAGTTTGCGCAACGTTGTTGCCATTGCTACAGGCATCGTGGTGTCACGCTCGTCG
TTTGGTATGGCTTCATTCAGCTCCGGTTCCCAACGATCAAGGCGAGTTACATGATCCCCCATGTTGTGCA
AAAAAGCGGTTAGCTCCTTCGGTCCTCCGATCGTTGTCAGAAGTAAGTTGGCCGCAGTGTTATCACTCAT
GGTTATGGCAGCACTGCATAATTCTCTTACTGTCATGCCATCCGTAAGATGCTTTTCTGTGACTGGTGAG
TACTCAACCAAGTCATTCTGAGAATAGTGTATGCGGCGACCGAGTTGCTCTTGCCCGGCGTCAATACGGG
ATAATACCGCGCCACATAGCAGAACTTTAAAAGTGCTCATCATTGGAAAACGTTCTTCGGGGCGAAAACT
CTCAAGGATCTTACCGCTGTTGAGATCCAGTTCGATGTAACCCACTCGTGCACCCAACTGATCTTCAGCA
TCTTTTACTTTCACCAGCGTTTCTGGGTGAGCAAAAACAGGAAGGCAAAATGCCGCAAAAAAGGGAATAA
GGGCGACACGGAAATGTTGAATACTCATACTCTTCCTTTTTCAATATTATTGAAGCATTTATCAGGGTTA
TTGTCTCATGAGCGGATACATATTTGAATGTATTTAGAAAAATAAACAAATAGGGGTTCCGCGCACATTT
CCCCGAAAAGTGCCACCTGACGTC
Features (pLannotate 1.2.2; 21 found; start..end, strand, type, name):
     28..80      -  misc_feature   bom (fragment): basis of mobility region from pBR322
    235..614     +  enhancer       CMV enhancer: human cytomegalovirus immediate early enhancer
    615..818     +  promoter       CMV promoter: human cytomegalovirus (CMV) immediate early promoter
    814..847     +  LTR            5' LTR (truncated) (fragment): truncated 5' long terminal repeat (LTR) from HIV-1
    863..881     +  promoter       T7 promoter: promoter for bacteriophage T7 RNA polymerase
   1026..1054    +  CDS            3xMyc (fragment): 3 tandem Myc epitope tags
   1362..2102    +  CDS            birA (fragment): BIRA_ECOLI - Also known as bioR, dhbB. Experimental evidence at protein level: Swiss-Prot protein existence level 1. Acts both as a biotin--[acetyl-CoA-carboxylase] ligase and a biotin-operon repressor. In the presence of ATP, BirA activates biotin to form the BirA-biotinyl-5'-adenylate (BirA-bio-5'-AMP or holoBirA) complex. HoloBirA can either transfer the biotinyl moiety to the biotin carboxyl carrier protein (BCCP) subunit of acetyl-CoA carboxylase, or bind to the biotin operator site and inhibit transcription of the operon. From Escherichia coli (strain K12).
   2132..2356    +  polyA_signal   bGH poly(A) signal: bovine growth hormone polyadenylation signal
   2360..2381    +  promoter       SV40 promoter (fragment): SV40 enhancer and early promoter
   2402..2830    +  rep_origin     f1 ori (sequence partly withheld): f1 bacteriophage origin of replication; arrow indicates direction of (+) strand synthesis
   2844..3173    +  promoter       SV40 promoter: SV40 enhancer and early promoter
   3240..4031    +  CDS            neo: KKA2_KLEPN - Also known as kan, nptII. Experimental evidence at protein level: Swiss-Prot protein existence level 1. Resistance to kanamycin, neomycin, paromomycin, ribostamycin, butirosin and gentamicin B. From Klebsiella pneumoniae.
   4055..4213    +  CDS            ble (fragment): BLE_KLEPN - Experimental evidence at protein level: Swiss-Prot protein existence level 1. Binding protein with a strong affinity to the bleomycin family of antibiotics. Binds to CL990; an antimitotic-antibiotic compound. From Klebsiella pneumoniae.
   4208..4329    +  polyA_signal   SV40 poly(A) signal: SV40 polyadenylation signal
   4402..4418    -  protein_bind   lac operator: The lac repressor binds to the lac operator to inhibit transcription in E. coli. This inhibition can be relieved by adding lactose or isopropyl-β-D-thiogalactopyranoside (IPTG). lac repressor encoded by lacI
   4426..4456    -  promoter       lac promoter: promoter for the E. coli lac operon
   4471..4492    -  protein_bind   CAP binding site: CAP binding activates transcription in the presence of cAMP. E. coli catabolite activator protein
   4505..4597    -  CDS            lacI (fragment): lac repressor; lacI; The lac repressor binds to the lac operator to inhibit transcription in E. coli. This inhibition can be relieved by adding lactose or isopropyl-β-D-thiogalactopyranoside (IPTG).
   4780..5368    -  rep_origin     ori: high-copy-number ColE1/pMB1/pBR322/pUC origin of replication
   5539..6399    -  CDS            AmpR: β-lactamase; bla; confers resistance to ampicillin, carbenicillin, and related antibiotics
   6400..6504    -  promoter       AmpR promoter: bla
