[The description below was written by a language model from this plasmid's Addgene catalogue record and pLannotate feature annotations shown in this document.]
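Description:
pcDNA3 Mito-Ras-LOCKR-PL Key is a mammalian expression plasmid built on the pcDNA3 backbone. It encodes the mitochondria-targeted "Key" half of Ras-LOCKR-PL, a computationally designed, two-component proximity labeler whose activity depends on Ras activity. The plasmid replicates in E. coli through a high-copy ColE1/pUC-type origin and is selected with ampicillin via the β-lactamase gene. An f1 origin is also present. For mammalian cells, the backbone carries an SV40 early promoter driving the neomycin phosphotransferase gene with an SV40 polyadenylation signal, which allows G418 selection of stable transfectants.

The roughly 1.2 kb insert sits between the CMV immediate-early enhancer/promoter and the bovine growth hormone polyadenylation signal. A T7 promoter lies just upstream of the coding region. Within the insert, the annotation detects a short match to a Myc epitope and a large fragment related to E. coli BirA biotin ligase, consistent with a portion of an engineered biotin ligase serving as the labeling module. The mitochondrial targeting sequence, the LOCKR key element and any Ras-binding domain are not individually annotated, so their arrangement cannot be read from the feature table. Small hits to an HIV-1 LTR, ble and lacI are fragmentary and probably backbone remnants or annotation artefacts.

Because this plasmid provides only the Key, it is presumably co-expressed with a matching Cage construct. According to the record, the system serves as a Ras activity-dependent proximity labeler, here restricted to mitochondria, and the associated work concerns detecting endogenous Ras activity and signaling effectors at subcellular resolution.
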