Addgene plasmid #216507: pcDNA3 Mito-Ras-LOCKR-PL Key
Purpose: Ras activity dependent proximity labeler, Key only, mitochondria localized
Depositing lab: David Baker. Depositing organization: University of Washington. Publication: Computationally designed sensors detect endogenous Ras activity and signaling effectors at subcellular resolution. Zhang JZ, Nguyen WH, Greenwood N, Rose JC, Ong SE, Maly DJ, Baker D. Nat Biotechnol. 2024 Jan 25. doi: 10.1038/s41587-023-02107-w. PubMed 38273065.
Backbone
  Vector backbone: pcDNA3
  Backbone manufacturer: Genscript
  Vector type: Mammalian Expression
Growth in bacteria
  Bacterial resistance: Ampicillin, 100 μg/mL
  Growth temperature: 37°C
  Growth strain: DH5alpha
  Copy number: Unknown
Gene/Insert
  Gene/Insert name: Mito-Ras-LOCKR-PL
  Species: H. sapiens (human)
  Insert size (bp): 1203
Resource information
  A portion of this plasmid was derived from a plasmid made by: Genscript
Terms and licenses: Academic/Nonprofit Terms; Industry Terms: Not Available to Industry
How to cite: pcDNA3 Mito-Ras-LOCKR-PL Key was a gift from David Baker (Addgene plasmid # 216507 ; http://n2t.net/addgene:216507 ; RRID:Addgene_216507)
